>Addgene plasmid #227575 | pEPDG1CB0012 | addgene full sequence | sequence record 455974 | Addgene NGS Result
ACTATTGTCTTCTGCACGAAGTGGTTTAAACTATCAGTGTTTGACAGGATATATTGGCGGGTAAACCTAA
GAGAAAAGAGCGTTTATTAGAATAATCGGATATTTAAAAGGGCGTGAAAAGGTTTATCCGTTCGTCCATT
TGTATGTGCATGCCAACCACAGGGTTCCCCAGATCAGGCGCTGGCTGCTGAACCCCCAGCCGGAACTGAC
CCCACAAGGCCCTAGCGTTTGCAATGCACCAGGTCATCATTGACCCAGGCGTGTTCCACCAGGCCGCTGC
CTCGCAACTCTTCGCAGGCTTCGCCGACCTGCTCGCGCCACTTCTTCACGCGGGTGGAATCCGATCCGCA
CATGAGGCGGAAGGTTTCCAGCTTGAGCGGGTACGGCTCCCGGTGCGAGCTGAAATAGTCGAACATCCGT
CGGGCCGTCGGCGACAGCTTGCGGTACTTCTCCCATATGAATTTCGTGTAGTGGTCGCCAGCAAACAGCA
CGACGATTTCCTCGTCGATCAGGACCTGGCAACGGGACGTTTTCTTGCCACGGTCCAGGACGCGGAAGCG
GTGCAGCAGCGACACCGATTCCAGGTGCCCAACGCGGTCGGACGTGAAGCCCATCGCCGTCGCCTGTAGG
CGCGACAGGCATTCCTCGGCCTTCGTGTAATACCGGCCATTGATCGACCAGCCCAGGTCCTGGCAAAGCT
CGTAGAACGTGAAGGTGATCGGCTCGCCGATAGGGGTGCGCTTCGCGTACTCCAACACCTGCTGCCACAC
CAGTTCGTCATCGTCGGCCCGCAGCTCGACGCCGGTGTAGGTGATCTTCACGTCCTTGTTGACGTGGAAA
ATGACCTTGTTTTGCAGCGCCTCGCGCGGGATTTTCTTGTTGCGCGTGGTGAACAGGGCAGAGCGGGCCG
TGTCGTTTGGCATCGCTCGCATCGTGTCCGGCCACGGCGCAATATCGAACAAGGAAAGCTGCATTTCCTT
GATCTGCTGCTTCGTGTGTTTCAGCAACGCGGCCTGCTTGGCCTCGCTGACCTGTTTTGCCAGGTCCTCG
CCGGCGGTTTTTCGCTTCTTGGTCGTCATAGTTCCTCGCGTGTCGATGGTCATCGACTTCGCCAAACCTG
CCGCCTCCTGTTCAAGACGACGCGAACGCTCCACGGCGGCCGATGGCGCGGGCAGGGCAGGGGGAGCCAG
TTGCACGCTGTCGCGCTCGATCTTGGCCGTAGCTTGCTGGACCATCGAGCCGACGGACTGGAAGGTTTCG
CGGGGCGCACGCATGACGGTGCGGCTTGCGATGGTTTCGGCATCCTCGGCGGAAAACCCCGCGTCGATCA
GTTCTTGCCTGTATGCCTTCCGGTCAAACGTCCGATTCATTCACCCTCCTTGCGGGATTGCCCCGACTCA
CGCCGGGGCAATGTGCCCTTATTCCTGATTTGACCCGCCTGGTGCCTTGGTGTCCAGATAATCCACCTTA
TCGGCAATGAAGTCGGTCCCGTAGACCGTCTGGCCGTCCTTCTCGTACTTGGTATTCCGAATCTTGCCCT
GCACGAATACCAGCGACCCCTTGCCCAAATACTTGCCGTGGGCCTCGGCCTGAGAGCCAAAACACTTGAT
GCGGAAGAAGTCGGTGCGCTCCTGCTTGTCGCCGGCATCGTTGCGCCACATCTAGGATCTGCCAGGAACC
GTAAAAAGGCCGCGTTGCTGGCGTTTTTCCATAGGCTCCGCCCCCCTGACGAGCATCACAAAAATCGACG
CTCAAGTCAGAGGTGGCGAAACCCGACAGGACTATAAAGATACCAGGCGTTTCCCCCTGGAAGCTCCCTC
GTGCGCTCTCCTGTTCCGACCCTGCCGCTTACCGGATACCTGTCCGCCTTTCTCCCTTCGGGAAGCGTGG
CGCTTTCTCATAGCTCACGCTGTAGGTATCTCAGTTCGGTGTAGGTCGTTCGCTCCAAGCTGGGCTGTGT
GCACGAACCCCCCGTTCAGCCCGACCGCTGCGCCTTATCCGGTAACTATCGTCTTGAGTCCAACCCGGTA
AGACACGACTTATCGCCACTGGCAGCAGCCACTGGTAACAGGATTAGCAGAGCGAGGTATGTAGGCGGTG
CTACAGAGTTCTTGAAGTGGTGGCCTAACTACGGCTACACTAGAAGAACAGTATTTGGTATCTGCGCTCT
GCTGAAGCCAGTTACCTTCGGAAAAAGAGTTGGTAGCTCTTGATCCGGCAAACAAACCACCGCTGGTAGC
GGTGGTTTTTTTGTTTGCAAGCAGCAGATTACGCGCAGAAAAAAAGGATCTCAAGAAGATCCTTTGATCT
TTTCTACGGGGTCTGACGCTCAGTGGAACGAAAACTCACGTTAAGGGATTTTGGTCATGAGATTATCAAA
AAGGATCTTCACCTAGATCCTTTTAAATTAAAAATGAAGTTTTAAATCAATCTAAAGTATATATGAGTAA
ACTTGGTCTGACAGTTACCAATGCTTAATCAGTGAGGCACCTATCTCAGCGATCTGTCTATTTCGTTCAT
CCATAGTTGCCTGACTCCCCGTCGTGTAGATAACTACGATACGGGAGGGCTTACCATCTGGCCCCAGTGC
TGCAATGATACCGCGAGAACCACGCTCACCGGCTCCAGATTTATCAGCAATAAACCAGCCAGCCGGAAGG
GCCGAGCGCAGAAGTGGTCCTGCAACTTTATCCGCCTCCATCCAGTCTATTAATTGTTGCCGGGAAGCTA
GAGTAAGTAGTTCGCCAGTTAATAGTTTGCGCAACGTTGTTGCCATTGCTACAGGCATCGTGGTGTCACG
CTCGTCGTTTGGTATGGCTTCATTCAGCTCCGGTTCCCAACGATCAAGGCGAGTTACATGATCCCCCATG
TTGTGCAAAAAAGCGGTTAGCTCCTTCGGTCCTCCGATCGTTGTCAGAAGTAAGTTGGCCGCAGTGTTAT
CACTCATGGTTATGGCAGCACTGCATAATTCTCTTACTGTCATGCCATCCGTAAGATGCTTTTCTGTGAC
TGGTGAGTACTCAACCAAGTCATTCTGAGAATAGTGTATGCGGCGACCGAGTTGCTCTTGCCCGGCGTCA
ATACGGGATAATACCGCGCCACATAGCAGAACTTTAAAAGTGCTCATCATTGGAAAACGTTCTTCGGGGC
GAAAACTCTCAAGGATCTTACCGCTGTTGAGATCCAGTTCGATGTAACCCACTCGTGCACCCAACTGATC
TTCAGCATCTTTTACTTTCACCAGCGTTTCTGGGTGAGCAAAAACAGGAAGGCAAAATGCCGCAAAAAAG
GGAATAAGGGCGACACGGAAATGTTGAATACTCATACTCTTCCTTTTTCAATATTATTGAAGCATTTATC
AAGGTTATTGTCTCATGAGCGGATACATATTTGAATGTATTTAGAAAAATAAACAAATAGGGGTTCCGCG
CACGAATTGGCCAGCGCTGCCATTTTTGGGGTGAGGCCGTTCGCGGCCGAGGGGCGCAGCCCCTGGGGGG
ATGGGAGGCCCGCGTTAGCGGGCCGGGAGGGTTCGAGAAGGGGGGGCACCCCCCTTCGGCGTGCGCGGTC
ACGCGCACAGGGCGCAGCCCTGGTTAAAAACAAGGTTTATAAATATTGGTTTAAAAGCAGGTTAAAAGAC
AGGTTAGCGGTGGCCGAAAAACGGGCGGAAACCCTTGCAAATGCTGGATTTTCTGCCTGTGGACAGCCCC
TCAAATGTCAATAGGTGCGCCCCTCATCTGTCAGCACTCTGCCCCTCAAGTGTCAAGGATCGCGCCCCTC
ATCTGTCAGTAGTCGCGCCCCTCAAGTGTCAATACCGCAGGGCACTTATCCCCAGGCTTGTCCACATCAT
CTGTGGGAAACTCGCGTAAAATCAGGCGTTTTCGCCGATTTGCGAGGCTGGCCAGCTCCACGTCGCCGGC
CGAAATCGAGCCTGCCCCTCATCTGTCAACGCCGCGCCGGGTGAGTCGGCCCCTCAAGTGTCAACGTCCG
CCCCTCATCTGTCAGTGAGGGCCAAGTTTTCCGCGAGGTATCCACAACGCCGGCGGCCGCGGTGTCTCGC
ACACGGCTTCGACGGCGTTTCTGGCGCGTTTGCAGGGCCATAGACGGCCGCCAGCCCAGCGGCGAGGGCA
ACCAGCCCGGTGAGCGTCGCAAAGGAGATCCTGATCTGACTGATGGGCTGCCTGTATCGAGTGGTGATTT
TGTGCCGAGCTGCCGGTCGGGGAGCTGTTGGCTGGCTGGTGGCAGGATATATTGTGGTGTAAACAAATTG
ACGCTTAGACAACTTAATAACACATTGCGGACGTTTTTAATGTACTGGGGTGGATGCAGTGGGCCCCACT
CTGTGAAGACAAGCAAGAATTCAAGCTTGGAGGTCAACATGGTGGAGCACGACACTCTGGTCTACTCCAA
AAATGTCAAAGATACAGTCTCAGAAGATCAAAGGGCTATTGAGACTTTTCAACAAAGGATAATTTCGGGA
AACCTCCTCGGATTCCATTGCCCAGCTATCTGTCACTTCATCGAAAGGACAGTAGAAAAGGAAGGTGGCT
CCTACAAATGCCATCATTGCGATAAAGGAAAGGCTATCATTCAAGATCTCTCTGCCGACAGTGGTCCCAA
AGATGGACCCCCACCCACGAGGAGCATCGTGGAAAAAGAAGAGGTTCCAACCACGTCTACAAAGCAAGTG
GATTGATGTGACATCTCCACTGACGTAAGGGATGACGCACAATCCCACTATCCTTCGCAAGACCCTTCCT
CTATATAAGGAAGTTCATTTCATTTGGAGAGGACACGCTCGAGTATAAGAGCTCATTTTTACAACAATTA
CCAACAACAACAAACAACAAACAACATTACAATTACATTTACAATTATCGATACAATGGAGATGTTCTAT
GCTTCCCTTGTTTCTCTCTTTGTTCTTGTTGTTTCTTTTTCTCTTCACTTTTTCTTCTACAATTCAAAAC
CATCCGAAGATCAGAAACTACTTCCACCGGGTAGAACGGGCTGGCCCATAATTGGAGAAAGTCTCGAGTT
TCTCGGAAGTGGATGGTACGGTCATCCCGAAAAGTTCATACTTGACCGAATGTCAAAGTTTTCGCCTATA
GTATTTAGGTCATCTCTTTTGCTAGAGAATGCTGCAGTGATGTGTGGTGCTCAAGGCAACAAATTCTTGT
TCTCAAATGAGAACAAACTAGTCCAAGTATGGTGGCCCGCTTCGGTTGACAAAATCTTTCCATCGGCTAA
CAAAACCTACAAAACCGAAACCATTAAAATGAGAAAAATGCTCCCAAATTTCCTCAAACCCGAAGCCTTG
CAACGATACATTCCAATCATGGATATTACCACACAAAAACACTTTGCCGCCGGATGGGACGGGAAGAAAG
AAGTTGTGACTTATGAACTTACTAGAAACTTTGCTTTTTGGCTTGCTTGCAAGATCTTTCTTGATATCGA
TGATCCTGAACGGGTCAGATATTTATCTGGCCCGTTTGAGAGCATTGTTACGGGGATCCTGTCGATCCCC
ATTGATCTTCCTGGGACACCGTTTAGAAGAGGGATCAATGGTTCAAACTTTATAACAAAAGAACTTGTAG
CAATAGTTAAGCAAAGGAAAATTGATTTGGCTCAAGGGAAAGCAACACCAACCCAAGATATATTGTCACA
TATGATTCTATTTAGCGACGAAGATGGCGAGTTCATGACCGAACACGACATTTCTGGCAAGATACTTGGT
TTGCTGATTGGTGGGCATGACACTGCGAGCTCCGCAACTGCTTTTATTGTTAAGTATCTTGCCGAATTGC
CAGAAATTTATAATGGAGTCTACAATGAACAAATGGAAATTGCAAAATCTAAAGCAGTTGGGGAATTATT
AAATTGGGAGGATCTATCAAAGATGAAATACTCATGGAAAGTTGCTTGTGAAGTTCTTAGATTAGTCCCA
CCGGCCCAAGGTGCTTTTCGAGAAGCCCTTACAGATTTTATGTACAATGGTTACTCTATCCCCAAGGGCT
GGAAGTTATATTGGAGTGCAAGCTCAACCCATAAAAACCCCGAATTCTTTCCGGAACCCGAAAAATTTGA
CCCGTCGAGATTTGATGGAAGCGGGCCAGCACCTTACACATTCGTGCCATTTGGAGGAGGCCCGCACATG
TGTCCAGGAAAAGAGTATGCCCGACTAGAAATACTCGTGTTTATGCATCATCTCGTAAGAAAGTACAAAT
GGGAGAAAATAATTCCCGATGAGCCCATTGTTTTCAACCCGATGCCTAGCCCTGCCAAGGGACTTCCTAT
TCGTATTTACCCTCATAAAGCTGGTTCGTAAGTCGACCGGCTGCTAACAAAGCCCGAGCTTCTCTAGCTA
GAGTCGATCGACAAGCTCGAGTTTCTCCATAATAATGTGTGAGTAGTTCCCAGATAAGGGAATTAGGGTT
CCTATAGGGTTTCGCTCATGTGTTGAGCATATAAGAAACCCTTAGTATGTATTTGTATTTGTAAAATACT
TCTATCAATAAAATTTCTAATTCCTAAAACCAAAATCCAGTACTAAAATCCAGATCGCT
Features (pLannotate 1.2.2; 14 found; start..end, strand, type, name):
     42..66      +  misc_feature   RB T-DNA repeat: right border repeat from nopaline C58 T-DNA
    178..198     -  CDS            TetR (fragment): tetracycline resistance regulatory protein; tetR
    225..1370    -  CDS            trfA: TRFA_ECOLX - Experimental evidence at protein level: Swiss-Prot protein existence level 1. Also involved in plasmid copy number control, promoting intermolecular coupling of protein bound iterons at oriV, which inhibits replication initiation. From Escherichia coli.
   1706..2294    -  rep_origin     ori: high-copy-number ColE1/pMB1/pBR322/pUC origin of replication
   2465..3325    -  CDS            AmpR: β-lactamase; bla; confers resistance to ampicillin, carbenicillin, and related antibiotics
   3326..3430    -  promoter       AmpR promoter: bla
   3517..4148    -  rep_origin     oriV: incP origin of replication
   4240..4264    +  misc_feature   LB T-DNA repeat: left border repeat from nopaline C58 T-DNA
   4450..4795    +  promoter       CaMV 35S promoter: strong constitutive promoter from cauliflower mosaic virus
   4747..4793    +  promoter       minimal CaMV 35S promoter: minimal 35S promoter from cauliflower mosaic virus
   4824..4877    +  misc_feature   TMV Ω: translational enhancer from the tobacco mosaic virus 5'-leader sequence (Gallie et al., 1988)
   4886..6316    +  CDS            CYP716A44: C7A44_SOLLC - Experimental evidence at protein level: Swiss-Prot protein existence level 1. Catalyzes the carboxylation of beta-amyrin at the C-28 position to form oleanolate (PubMed:28194155). Catalyzes the carboxylation of alpha-amyrin at the C-28 position to form ursolate (PubMed:28194155). From Solanum lycopersicum (Tomato) (Lycopersicon esculentum).
   6340..6357    +  CDS            SET1 (fragment): solubility-enhancement tag derived from T7 phage gene 10B
   6392..6566    +  polyA_signal   CaMV poly(A) signal: cauliflower mosaic virus polyadenylation signal
