[The description below was written by a language model from this plasmid's Addgene catalogue record and pLannotate feature annotations shown in this document.]
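Description:
pEPDG1CB0012 is a Level 1, Position 2 Golden Gate (MoClo-style) plant expression plasmid built in the pICH47742 acceptor backbone. It is a binary-type vector. Nopaline C58 left and right T-DNA border repeats flank the expression cassette, so the transcription unit can be delivered to plant cells by Agrobacterium. The backbone carries both a high-copy ColE1/pUC-type origin for propagation in E. coli and the broad-host-range incP oriV with its trfA replication initiator gene. Selection in bacteria is by ampicillin through the bla gene and its native promoter. The record shows no plant selectable marker within the T-DNA, as is usual for a single-transcription-unit Level 1 module.

The payload is one transcription unit of about 2.1 kb. A short CaMV 35S promoter is coupled to the tobacco mosaic virus Ω 5′ leader, which acts as a translational enhancer. This drives the coding sequence of CYP716A393, a cytochrome P450 from Calendula officinalis, and the unit ends with the CaMV 35S polyadenylation signal. The automated annotation labels the coding sequence as tomato CYP716A44, a C-28 oxidase of α- and β-amyrin. This reflects homology within the CYP716A family rather than the true identity of the insert. The short TetR and SET1 fragment hits are probably incidental matches. The coding sequence carries an A285G substitution, and internal BsaI sites were removed by silent mutation to make it compatible with BsaI-based assembly; the flanking BsaI sites were destroyed during cloning.

The construct suits strong constitutive expression of this mutant P450 in plants, or assembly into multigene Level 2 constructs. The associated work concerns triterpenoid biosynthesis in Calendula.
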