Addgene plasmid #227575: pEPDG1CB0012
Purpose: Level 1 - Position 2 with 35S promoter and terminator for plant expression, with mutations in CDS
Depositing lab: Nicola Patron. Depositing organization: Earlham Institute. Publication: Biosynthesis and bioactivity of anti-inflammatory triterpenoids in Calendula officinalis. Golubova D, Salmon M, Su H, Tansley C, Kaithakottil GG, Linsmith G, Schudoma C, Swarbreck D, O'Connell MA, Patron NJ. Nat Commun. 2025 Jul 28;16(1):6941. doi: 10.1038/s41467-025-62269-w. PubMed 40721615.
Backbone
  Vector backbone: pICH47742
  Vector type: Plant Expression
Growth in bacteria
  Bacterial resistance: Ampicillin, 100 μg/mL
  Growth temperature: 37°C
  Growth strain: DH5alpha
  Copy number: High Copy
Gene/Insert
  Gene/Insert name: 35Sshort_TMV_CYP716A393 (A285G)_35S
  Species: Calendula officinalis
  Mutation: A285G, BsaI sites removed by silent mutation
  Promoter: 35Sshort_TMV (pICH51277)
  Cloning method: Restriction Enzyme; 5′ cloning site BsaI (destroyed during cloning); 3′ cloning site BsaI (destroyed during cloning)
Terms and licenses: Academic/Nonprofit Terms; Industry Terms: Not Available to Industry
How to cite: pEPDG1CB0012 was a gift from Nicola Patron (Addgene plasmid # 227575 ; http://n2t.net/addgene:227575 ; RRID:Addgene_227575)
